Addgene plasmid #40366: pBACgus4x/cdc37/LRRK2 1867-2186_C2024S/C2025S
Depositing lab: Michael J Fox Foundation MJFF. Depositing organization: Michael J Fox Foundation.
Backbone
  Vector backbone: pBACgus4x/cdc37
  Backbone manufacturer: Novagen
  Vector type: Baculovirus
Growth in bacteria
  Bacterial resistance: Ampicillin, 100 μg/mL
  Growth temperature: 37°C
  Growth strain: Top10
  Copy number: High Copy
Gene/Insert
  Gene/Insert name: LRRK2
  Species: H. sapiens (human)
  Mutation: aa1867-2186, C2024S/C2025S
  Entrez Gene: LRRK2 (a.k.a. AURA17, DARDARIN, PARK8, RIPK7, ROCO2)
  Promoter: polH
  Tag / fusion protein: HisTev (N terminal on insert)
  Cloning method: Restriction Enzyme; 5′ cloning site BamHI (destroyed during cloning); 3′ cloning site HindIII (destroyed during cloning)
  Sequencing primers: 5′ DSP2466For:GAATTTCGTCGACAGATC; 3′ DSP2466Rev:AATAACCCGGATCAGCTT
Terms and licenses: Academic/Nonprofit Terms; Industry Terms
Depositor comments: Co-expresses cdc37
How to cite: pBACgus4x/cdc37/LRRK2 1867-2186_C2024S/C2025S was a gift from Michael J Fox Foundation MJFF (Addgene plasmid # 40366 ; http://n2t.net/addgene:40366 ; RRID:Addgene_40366)
