[The description below was written by a language model from this plasmid's Addgene catalogue record and pLannotate feature annotations shown in this document.]
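Description:
pBACgus4x/cdc37/LRRK2 1867-2186_C2024S/C2025S is a baculovirus transfer plasmid of about 10.2 kb, built on a cdc37-bearing derivative of the Novagen pBACgus4x multi-promoter backbone and intended for protein production in insect cells. In E. coli it is maintained as a high-copy plasmid through a ColE1/pUC-type origin and selected with ampicillin via the β-lactamase gene; an f1 origin is also present. The expression region is flanked by baculoviral sequences (lef2/ORF603 on one side and part of ORF1629 on the other), which serve as homology arms for recombination into a baculovirus genome to generate recombinant virus. A β-glucuronidase (GUS) gene driven by the late p6.9 promoter lies within the transferred region and provides a reporter for identifying recombinants.

The backbone carries two p10 and two polyhedrin promoters arranged in divergent pairs, allowing several proteins to be expressed from one virus. Here a polyhedrin (polH) promoter drives a fragment of human LRRK2, the Parkinson's disease-associated serine/threonine kinase, spanning residues 1867–2186 and carrying the C2024S/C2025S double substitution. The catalogue lists an N-terminal His tag with a TEV protease site for affinity purification and tag removal. The annotation also detects a short His-tag fragment downstream of the insert, probably vector-derived; the record does not show whether it is translated. Human CDC37, a co-chaperone that recruits kinases to Hsp90 and stabilises them, lies on the opposite strand downstream of a p10 promoter and is co-expressed, presumably to improve folding and yield of the LRRK2 fragment. The design suits production of recombinant LRRK2 fragment for biochemical or structural work, though the record does not state a specific application or the rationale for the cysteine substitutions.
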