Features (pLannotate 1.2.2; 21 found; start..end, strand, type, name):
    665..774     -  promoter       p10 promoter: baculovirus promoter for expression in insect cells
    764..871     -  CDS            P26 (fragment): POXIN_NPVOP - Protein inferred from homology: Swiss-Prot protein existence level 3. Nuclease that cleaves host 2',3'-cGAMP. From Orgyia pseudotsugata multicapsid polyhedrosis virus (OpMNPV).
    925..1016    -  promoter       polyhedrin promoter: polh from Autographa californica; promoter for the baculovirus polyhedrin gene
   1041..1150    +  promoter       p10 promoter: baculovirus promoter for expression in insect cells
   1170..1217    +  polyA_signal   poly(A) signal: synthetic polyadenylation signal
   1256..1347    +  promoter       polyhedrin promoter: polh from Autographa californica; promoter for the baculovirus polyhedrin gene
   1405..2364    +  CDS            LRRK2 (fragment): LRRK2_HUMAN - Also known as PARK8. Experimental evidence at protein level: Swiss-Prot protein existence level 1. Serine/threonine-protein kinase which phosphorylates a broad range of proteins involved in multiple processes such as neuronal plasticity, autophagy, and vesicle trafficking (PubMed:20949042, PubMed:22012985, PubMed:26824392, PubMed:29125462, PubMed:28720718, PubMed:29127255, PubMed:30398148, PubMed:29212815, PubMed:30635421, PubMed:21850687, PubMed:23395371, PubMed:17114044, PubMed:24687852, PubMed:26014385, PubMed:25201882). Is a key regulator of RAB GTPases by regulating the GTP/
   2390..2407    +  CDS            9xHis (fragment): 9xHis affinity tag
   2444..3801    +  misc_recomb    baculovirus recombination region (ORF1629): contains part of ORF1629
   3799..3876    -  CDS            P61 (fragment): P78_NPVAC - Experimental evidence at protein level: Swiss-Prot protein existence level 1. Plays a role in the transport of the nucleocapsids from the cytoplasm toward the host nucleus together with the host actin- polymerizing Arp2/3 complex. From Autographa californica nuclear polyhedrosis virus (AcMNPV).
   4064..4652    -  rep_origin     ori: high-copy-number ColE1/pMB1/pBR322/pUC origin of replication
   4823..5683    -  CDS            AmpR: β-lactamase; bla; confers resistance to ampicillin, carbenicillin, and related antibiotics
   5684..5788    -  promoter       AmpR promoter: bla
   5815..6270    +  rep_origin     f1 ori (sequence partly withheld): f1 bacteriophage origin of replication; arrow indicates direction of (+) strand synthesis
   6275..6341    -  CDS            lacZα (fragment): LacZα fragment of β-galactosidase; lacZ fragment
   6669..6793    +  CDS            lef2: baculovirus late expression factor 2
   6831..7436    +  CDS            ORF603: baculovirus ORF603 protein
   7507..9312    -  CDS            GUS: β-glucuronidase; uidA (or gusA) from E. coli
   9327..9642    -  promoter       p6.9 promoter: Autographa californica p6.9; baculovirus late basic protein promoter
   9660..9708    -  polyA_signal   poly(A) signal: synthetic polyadenylation signal
   9753..656     -  CDS            CDC37 (across the origin): CDC37_HUMAN - Also known as CDC37A. Experimental evidence at protein level: Swiss-Prot protein existence level 1. Co-chaperone that binds to numerous kinases and promotes their interaction with the Hsp90 complex, resulting in stabilization and promotion of their activity (PubMed:8666233). Inhibits HSP90AA1 ATPase activity (PubMed:23569206). From Homo sapiens (Human).
>Addgene plasmid #40366 | pBACgus4x/cdc37/LRRK2 1867-2186_C2024S/C2025S | depositor full sequence | sequence record 52043 | pBACgus4x/cdc37/LRRK2 1867-2186_C2024S/C2025S sequence 10230 bps
ATAAATTGCATGACGATTGTCTGGTGGGCCACCTGCTCCATGAGTGCACATTTCTCCTCCACCTCTAGGT
CAATGCACCAAATGACCAGGTAATTGGCTGTCTCCTCGCACACCAGGTGGACGTTGTCTGACAGGTACTT
TTGGCTGTCATCCCAGCGGCGAAGCATGCCAAAGTGCTTGATCTGTTTCTCGTATTTTTCCACGAAGGTC
TTGTGTTTCTGCTCCCTCACCTCCTCTGAGTCCTCCTCCGTCTTCTCGGGCTTGGTATTTACCATGCTCT
TGCTGAAGCCGTCTTTGCTGAGCGTGTCCACGTTCCAGGGCATGCTCTTCTCCTTCTTGCGCATCTCCTC
CAGCTTCTGCTCCCAGCTCCGCTCCTCCTTGCGCAGCTGCTGTGCCTCGGCCTGCAGGCGCTCCAGCTCT
GCCTTGCCGCCCTCGGCCACCTCCAGCTCCTTCAGTTTCCTCTGGCACTCGGCCACCTTGCGCTTGCACT
CGCGGCAGCCCCTGTCCAGTTCCTCCTTCTCCTTCTGGAACTGCTCCATGCGTTCCACCCGGGCCTGATG
CCGCCAGCGGAAGAGACTGGCCGTGTCGATGTTGGGGTGCGTCTCGTCTTCATCATCAGACACCTCAATG
TGGTCCCACACGCTGTAGTCCACCATGGATCTGTGATTGTAAATAAAATGTAATTTACAGTATAGTATTT
TAATTAATATACAAATGATTTGATAATAATTCTTATTTAACTATAATATATTGTGTTGGGTTGAATTAAA
GGTCCCGGCATCCTCAAATGCATAATTTCATAGTCCCCCTTGTTGTAAGTGATGCGTATTTCTGAATCTT
TGTAAAATAGCACACAAGACTCCAACGCGTTTGGCGTTTTATTTTCTTGCTCGACTCTAGTTTATTAGGC
CTCTAGAGATCCGTATTTATAGGTTTTTTTATTACAAAACTGTTACGAAAACAGTAAAATACTTATTTAT
TTGCGAGATGGTTATCATTTTAATTATCTCCATGATCCAATAACCTAGAATAAAGGGCCCGACCTTTAAT
TCAACCCAACACAATATATTATAGTTAAATAAGAATTATTATCAAATCATTTGTATATTAATTAAAATAC
TATACTGTAAATTACATTTTATTTACAATCACAGATCCCCGGGACTAGTAATAAAAGATGTTTATTTTCA
TTAGATGTGTGTGTTGGTTTTTTGTGTCTAGTAATAAAACCTAGAGGATCGATCCCCCGGATCTGATCAT
GGAGATAATTAAAATGATAACCATCTCGCAAATAAATAAGTATTTTACTGTTTTCGTAACAGTTTTGTAA
TAAAAAAACCTATAAATATCGGATCCATGCACCACCATCACCACCATCACCACGAGAACCTTTATTTCCA
AGGAAACATCATGCTCAACAACGATGAGCTCGAATTTGAACAAGCTCCAGAATTCCTGCTCGGCGACGGC
TCTTTCGGCTCCGTATACCGTGCTGCTTATGAAGGCGAAGAAGTCGCCGTAAAGATCTTCAACAAGCACA
CCTCGCTCCGTCTGCTCCGTCAGGAACTGGTCGTTCTGTGTCATCTGCACCATCCGAGCCTCATCTCCCT
GCTGGCCGCTGGCATCCGTCCTCGTATGCTGGTGATGGAGCTGGCATCCAAGGGCTCTCTCGACCGCCTG
CTGCAGCAGGACAAGGCTTCTCTGACCCGTACTCTGCAGCATCGTATCGCTCTGCATGTAGCTGACGGCC
TGCGTTATCTTCATTCTGCAATGATCATTTATCGCGACCTGAAACCTCATAATGTACTGCTGTTTACTCT
GTACCCGAACGCTGCCATCATCGCTAAGATTGCAGACTATGGTATTGCGCAGTACTCCTCCCGCATGGGC
ATTAAAACAAGCGAAGGTACGCCGGGTTTCCGTGCTCCAGAAGTGGCTCGTGGCAACGTTATTTACAACC
AGCAAGCTGACGTTTACTCGTTCGGTCTGCTCCTGTACGATATCCTGACTACCGGCGGCCGTATCGTAGA
AGGTCTGAAGTTCCCTAACGAATTCGACGAACTGGAAATCCAGGGCAAGCTGCCAGACCCGGTTAAAGAA
TACGGTTGCGCTCCGTGGCCGATGGTAGAGAAGCTCATCAAACAGTGCCTTAAAGAAAACCCTCAGGAAC
GTCCAACCTCTGCTCAAGTGTTCGACATCCTTAACAGCGCTGAACTCGTCTGTCTGACTCGCCGTATTCT
CCTGCCTAAGAATGTTATCGTGGAATGTATGGTTGCTACTCACCATAACTCTCGCAACGCTTCCATCTGG
CTCGGCTGTGGCCACACTGACCGTGGTCAGCTCAGCTTCCTGGACCTGAACACTTGATAAGCTTGCGGCC
GCACTCGAGCACCACCACCACCACCACTAACCTAGGTAGCTGAGCGCATGCAAGCTGATCCGGGTTATTA
GTACATTTATTAAGCGCTAGATTCTGTGCGTTGTTGATTTACAGACAATTGTTGTACGTATTTTAATAAT
TCATTAAATTTATAATCTTTAGGGTGGTATGTTAGAGCGAAAATCAAATGATTTTCAGCGTCTTTATATC
TGAATTTAAATATTAAATCCTCAATAGATTTGTAAAATAGGTTTCGATTAGTTTCAAACAAGGGTTGTTT
TTCCGAACCGATGGCTGGACTATCTAATGGATTTTCGCTCAACGCCACAAAACTTGCCAAATCTTGTAGC
AGCAATCTAGCTTTGTCGATATTCGTTTGTGTTTTGTTTTGTAATAAAGGTTCGACGTCGTTCAAAATAT
TATGCGCTTTTGTATTTCTTTCATCACTGTCGTTAGTGTACAATTGACTCGACGTAAACACGTTAAATAG
AGCTTGGACATATTTAACATCGGGCGTGTTAGCTTTATTAGGCCGATTATCGTCGTCGTCCCAACCCTCG
TCGTTAGAAGTTGCTTCCGAAGACGATTTTGCCATAGCCACACGACGCCTATTAATTGTGTCGGCTAACA
CGTCCGCGATCAAATTTGTAGTTGAGCTTTTTGGAATTATTTCTGATTGCGGGCGTTTTTGGGCGGGTTT
CAATCTAACTGTGCCCGATTTTAATTCAGACAACACGTTAGAAAGCGATGGTGCAGGCGGTGGTAACATT
TCAGACGGCAAATCTACTAATGGCGGCGGTGGTGGAGCTGATGATAAATCTACCATCGGTGGAGGCGCAG
GCGGGGCTGGCGGCGGAGGCGGAGGCGGAGGTGGTGGCGGTGATGCAGACGGCGGTTTAGGCTCAAATGT
CTCTTTAGGCAACACAGTCGGCACCTCAACTATTGTACTGGTTTCGGGCGCCGTTTTTGGTTTGACCGGT
CTGAGACGAGTGCGATTTTTTTCGTTTCTAATAGCTTCCAACAATTGTTGTCTGTCGTCTAAAGGTGCAG
CGGGTTGAGGTTCCGTCGGCATTGGTGGAGCGGGCGGCAATTCAGACATCGATGGTGGTGGTGGTGGTGG
AGGCGCTGGAATGTTAGGCACGGGAGAAGGTGGTGGCGGCGGTGCCGCCGGTATAATTTGTTCTGGTTTA
GTTTGTTCGCGCACGATTGTGGGCACCGGCGCAGGCGCCGCTGGCTGCACAACGGAAGGTCGTCTGCTTC
GAGGCAGCGCTTGGGGTGGTGGCAATTCAATATTATAATTGGAATACAAATCGTAAAAATCTGCTATAAG
CATTGTAATTTCGCTATCGTTTACCGTGCCGATATTTAACAACCGCTCAATGTAAGCAATTGTATTGTAA
AGAGATTGTCTCAAGCTCGGATCGATCCCGCACGCCGATAACAAGCCTTTTCATTTTTACTACAGCATTG
TAGTGGCGAGACACTTCGCTGTCGTCGAGGTTTAAACGCTTCCTCGCTCACTGACTCGCTGCGCTCGGTC
GTTCGGCTGCGGCGAGCGGTATCAGCTCACTCAAAGGCGGTAATACGGTTATCCACAGAATCAGGGGATA
ACGCAGGAAAGAACATGTGAGCAAAAGGCCAGCAAAAGGCCAGGAACCGTAAAAAGGCCGCGTTGCTGGC
GTTTTTCCATAGGCTCCGCCCCCCTGACGAGCATCACAAAAATCGACGCTCAAGTCAGAGGTGGCGAAAC
CCGACAGGACTATAAAGATACCAGGCGTTTCCCCCTGGAAGCTCCCTCGTGCGCTCTCCTGTTCCGACCC
TGCCGCTTACCGGATACCTGTCCGCCTTTCTCCCTTCGGGAAGCGTGGCGCTTTCTCATAGCTCACGCTG
TAGGTATCTCAGTTCGGTGTAGGTCGTTCGCTCCAAGCTGGGCTGTGTGCACGAACCCCCCGTTCAGCCC
GACCGCTGCGCCTTATCCGGTAACTATCGTCTTGAGTCCAACCCGGTAAGACACGACTTATCGCCACTGG
CAGCAGCCACTGGTAACAGGATTAGCAGAGCGAGGTATGTAGGCGGTGCTACAGAGTTCTTGAAGTGGTG
GCCTAACTACGGCTACACTAGAAGGACAGTATTTGGTATCTGCGCTCTGCTGAAGCCAGTTACCTTCGGA
AAAAGAGTTGGTAGCTCTTGATCCGGCAAACAAACCACCGCTGGTAGCGGTGGTTTTTTTGTTTGCAAGC
AGCAGATTACGCGCAGAAAAAAAGGATCTCAAGAAGATCCTTTGATCTTTTCTACGGGGTCTGACGCTCA
GTGGAACGAAAACTCACGTTAAGGGATTTTGGTCATGAGATTATCAAAAAGGATCTTCACCTAGATCCTT
TTAAATTAAAAATGAAGTTTTAAATCAATCTAAAGTATATATGAGTAAACTTGGTCTGACAGTTACCAAT
GCTTAATCAGTGAGGCACCTATCTCAGCGATCTGTCTATTTCGTTCATCCATAGTTGCCTGACTCCCCGT
CGTGTAGATAACTACGATACGGGAGGGCTTACCATCTGGCCCCAGTGCTGCAATGATACCGCGAGACCCA
CGCTCACCGGCTCCAGATTTATCAGCAATAAACCAGCCAGCCGGAAGGGCCGAGCGCAGAAGTGGTCCTG
CAACTTTATCCGCCTCCATCCAGTCTATTAATTGTTGCCGGGAAGCTAGAGTAAGTAGTTCGCCAGTTAA
TAGTTTGCGCAACGTTGTTGCCATTGCTACAGGCATCGTGGTGTCACGCTCGTCGTTTGGTATGGCTTCA
TTCAGCTCCGGTTCCCAACGATCAAGGCGAGTTACATGATCCCCCATGTTGTGCAAAAAAGCGGTTAGCT
CCTTCGGTCCTCCGATCGTTGTCAGAAGTAAGTTGGCCGCAGTGTTATCACTCATGGTTATGGCAGCACT
GCATAATTCTCTTACTGTCATGCCATCCGTAAGATGCTTTTCTGTGACTGGTGAGTACTCAACCAAGTCA
TTCTGAGAATAGTGTATGCGGCGACCGAGTTGCTCTTGCCCGGCGTCAATACGGGATAATACCGCGCCAC
ATAGCAGAACTTTAAAAGTGCTCATCATTGGAAAACGTTCTTCGGGGCGAAAACTCTCAAGGATCTTACC
GCTGTTGAGATCCAGTTCGATGTAACCCACTCGTGCACCCAACTGATCTTCAGCATCTTTTACTTTCACC
AGCGTTTCTGGGTGAGCAAAAACAGGAAGGCAAAATGCCGCAAAAAAGGGAATAAGGGCGACACGGAAAT
GTTGAATACTCATACTCTTCCTTTTTCAATATTATTGAAGCATTTATCAGGGTTATTGTCTCATGAGCGG
ATACATATTTGAATGTATTTAGAAAAATAAACAAATAGGGGTTCCGCGCACATTTCCCCGAAAAGTGCCA
CCTG
[124 nt withheld, positions 5815-5938]
C
[91 nt withheld, positions 5940-6030]
A
[49 nt withheld, positions 6032-6080]
CCTTTGACGTTGGAGTCCACGTTCTTT
[37 nt withheld, positions 6108-6144]
ACCCTATCTCGGTCTATTCTTTTGATTTATAAGGGATTTTGCCGATTTCGGCCTATTGGTTAAAAAATGA
GCTGATTTAACAAAAATTTAACGCGAATTTTAACAAAATATTAACGTTTACAATTTCCCATTCGCCATTC
AGGCTGCGCAACTGTTGGGAAGGGCGATCGGTGCGGGCCTCTTCGCTATTACGCCAGGAACGGCTCCGCC
CACTATTAATGAAATTAAAAATTCCAATTTTAAAAAACGCAGCAAGAGAAACATTTGTATGAAAGAATGC
GTAGAAGGAAAGAAAAATGTCGTCGACATGCTGAACAACAAGATTAATATGCCTCCGTGTATAAAAAAAA
TATTGAACGATTTGAAAGAAAACAATGTACCGCGCGGCGGTATGTACAGGAAGAGGTTTATACTAAACTG
TTACATTGCAAACGTGGTTTCGTGTGCCAAGTGTGAAAACCGATGTTTAATCAAGGCTCTGACGCATTTC
TACAACCACGACTCCAAGTGTGTGGGTGAAGTCATGCATCTTTTAATCAAATCCCAAGATGTGTATAAAC
CACCAAACTGCCAAAAAATGAAAACTGTCGACAAGCTCTGTCCGTTTGCTGGCAACTGCAAGGGTCTCAA
TCCTATTTGTAATTATTGAATAATAAAACAATTATAAATGCTAAATTTGTTTTTTATTAACGATACAAAC
CAAACGCAACAAGAACATTTGTAGTATTATCTATAATTGAAAACGCGTAGTTATAATCGCTGAGGTAATA
TTTAAAATCATTTTCAAATGATTCACAGTTAATTTGCGACAATATAATTTTATTTTCACATAAACTAGAC
GCCTTGTCGTCTTCTTCTTCGTATTCCTTCTCTTTTTCATTTTTCTCTTCATAAAAATTAACATAGTTAT
TATCGTATCCATATATGTATCTATCGTATAGAGTAAATTTTTTGTTGTCATAAATATATATGTCTTTTTT
AATGGGGTGTATAGTACCGCTGCGCATAGTTTTTCTGTAATTTACAACAGTGCTATTTTCTGGTAGTTCT
TCGGAGTGTGTTGCTTTAATTATTAAATTTATATAATCAATGAATTTGGGATCGTCGGTTTTGTACAATA
TGTTGCCGGCATAGTACGCAGCTTCTTCTAGTTCAATTACACCATTTTTTAGCAGCACCGGATTAACATA
ACTTTCCAAAATGTTGTACGAACCGTTAAACAAAAACAGTTCACCTCCCTTTTCTATACTATTGTCTGCG
AGCAGTTGTTTGTTGTTAAAAATAACAGCCATTGTAATGAGACGCACAAACTAATATCACAAACTGGAAA
TGTCTATCAATATATAGTTGCTGATCAGATCCTCATTGTTTGCCTCCCTGCTGCGGTTTTTCACCGAAGT
TCATGCCAGTCCAGCGTTTTTGCAGCAGAAAAGCCGCCGACTTCGGTTTGCGGTCGCGAGTGAAGATCCC
TTTCTTGTTACCGCCAACGCGCAATATGCCTTGCGAGGTCGCAAAATCGGCGAAATTCCATACCTGTTCA
CCGACGACGGCGCTGACGCGATCAAAGACGCGGTGATACATATCCAGCCATGCACACTGATACTCTTCAC
TCCACATGTCGGTGTACATTGAGTGCAGCCCGGCTAACGTATCCACGCCGTATTCGGTGATGATAATCGG
CTGATGCAGTTTCTCCTGCCAGGCCAGAAGTTCTTTTTCCAGTACCTTCTCTGCCGTTTCCAAATCGCCG
CTTTGGACATACCATCCGTAATAACGGTTCAGGCACAGCACATCAAAGAGATCGCTGATGGTATCGGTGT
GAGCGTCGCAGAACATTACATTGACGCAGGTGATCGGACGCGTCGGGTCGAGTTTACGCGTTGCTTCCGC
CAGTGGCGCGAAATATTCCCGTGCACCTTGCGGACGGGTATCCGGTTCGTTGGCAATACTCCACATCACC
ACGCTTGGGTGGTTTTTGTCACGCGCTATCAGCTCTTTAATCGCCTGTAAGTGCGCTTGCTGAGTTTCCC
CGTTGACTGCCTCTTCGCTGTACAGTTCTTTCGGCTTGTTGCCCGCTTCGAAACCAATGCCTAAAGAGAG
CGAAAAGCCGACAGCAGCAGTTTCATCAATCACCACGATGCCATGTTCATCTGCCCAGTCGAGCATCTCT
TCAGCGTAAGGGTAATGCGAGGTACGGTAGGAGTTGGCCCCAATCCAGTCCATTAATGCGTGGTCGTGCA
CCATCAGCACGTTATCGAATCCTTTGCCACGTAAGTCCGCATCTTCATGACGACCAAAGCCAGTAAAGTA
GAACGGTTTGTGGTTAATCAGGAACTGTTGGCCCTTCACTGCCACTGACCGGATGCCGACGCGAAGCGGG
TAGATATCACACTCTGTCTGGCTTTTGGCTGTGACGCACAGTTCATAGAGATAACCTTCACCCGGTTGCC
AGAGGTGCGGATTCACCACTTGCAAAGTCCCGCTAGTGCCTTGTCCAGTTGCAACCACCTGTTGATCCGC
ATCACGCAGTTCAACGCTGACATCACCATTGGCCACCACCTGCCAGTCAACAGACGCGTGGTTACAGTCT
TGCGCGACATGCGTCACCACGGTGATATCGTCCACCCAGGTGTTCGGCGTGGTGTAGAGCATTACGCTGC
GATGGATTCCGGCATAGTTAAAGAAATCATGGAAGTAAGACTGCTTTTTCTTGCCGTTTTCGTCGGTAAT
CACCATTCCCGGCGGGATAGTCTGCCAGTTCAGTTCGTTGTTCACACAAACGGTGATACGTACACTTTTC
CCGGCAATAACATACGGCGTGACATCGGCTTCAAATGGCGTATAGCCGCCCTGATGCTCCATCACTTCCT
GATTATTGACCCACACTTTGCCGTAATGAGTGACCGCATCGAAACGCAGCACGATACGCTGGCCTGCCCA
ACCTTTCGGTATAAAGACTTCGCGCTGATACCAGACGTTGCCCGCATAATTACGAATATCTGCATCGGCG
AACTGATCGTTAAAACTGCCTGGCACAGCAATTGCCCGGCTTTCTTGTAACGCGCTTTCCCACCAACGCT
GATCAATTCCACAGTTTTCGCGATCCAGACTGAATGCCCACAGGCCGTCGAGTTTTTTGATTTCACGGGT
TGGGGTTTCTACAGGACGGACCATATTTATAGGTGTAATTTATGTAGCTGTAATTTTTACCTTATTAATA
TTTTTTACGCTTTGCATTCGACGACTGAACTCCCAAATATATGTTTAACTCGTCTTGGTCGTTTGAATTT
TTGTTGCTGTGTTTCCTAATATTTTCCATCACCTTAAATATGTTATTGTAATCCTCAATGTTGAACTTGC
AATTGGACACGGCATAGTTTTCCATAGTCGTGTAAAACATGGTATTGGCTGCATTGTAATACATCCGACT
GAGCGGGTACGGATCTATGTGTTTGAGCAGCCTGTTCAAAAACTCTGCATCGTCGCAAAACGGAATTTCG
TCGACAGATCGTAACCACACAAAAAACCAACACACAGTTCTAATGAAAATAAAGAACTTTTATTATCCTC
AGGTCTAGCTGGAATTCTTATCAGGTTTCAGGCTCGGGCACACTGACATCCTTCTCATCGCCCGTCTTGG
GAACAGCTTCCAGTAATGGGTCCCCAGGACCTGCCTCCTCTCCCTCCTTGGCCTCGCTGGCCTTAGAGTT
GGGGACCCAGAGGCCAGAGTCAATGCAGCGCTGCATGTGGTACTTTGCGTCGGTGGGGTCCATCTTGCTG
ATGGCGTCCTGCAGCATCTGCACGTCCTTCACATCGAAGCACTTCTGGAGTTCCTCAGGGAGGGACTCGT
AGACCTCGACGGGGTCCAGGCCGCCGGGGCCGAGCCGCTTCTTGCGCTCCTCCTCCTCGTACTCCTTCAT
GGCCTTCTCGATGCGCAGCTTGGCACGGCCCCGCACACGCTCCTTGAAGGCTTCCAGCTCGTCGTTGAAG
CCCTCCATGTACTGGCGATCGGCTGTCTTAATCTTAGTGAAGAACTGCCGGAAGCAGGCCCGGGGGTCCA
CCTTTAGGCTCTTGGCCAGCTCCAGG
