>Addgene plasmid #40366 | pBACgus4x/cdc37/LRRK2 1867-2186_C2024S/C2025S | addgene partial sequence | sequence record 52943 | DSP2466Rev 5'-AATAACCCGGATCAGCTT-3'
TGGTGGTGGTGGTGCTCGAGTGCGGCCGCAAGCTTATCAAGTGTTCAGGTCCAGGAAGCTGAGCTGACCA
CGGTCAGTGTGGCCACAGCCGAGCCAGATGGAAGCGTTGCGAGAGTTATGGTGAGTAGCAACCATACATT
CCACGATAACATTCTTAGGCAGGAGAATACGGCGAGTCAGACAGACGAGTTCAGCGCTGTTAAGGATGTC
GAACACTTGAGCAGAGGTTGGACGTTCCTGAGGGTTTTCTTTAAGGCACTGTTTGATGAGCTTCTCTACC
ATCGGCCACGGAGCGCAACCGTATTCTTTAACCGGGTCTGGCAGCTTGCCCTGGATTTCCAGTTCGTCGA
ATTCGTTAGGGAACTTCAGACCTTCTACGATACGGCCGCCGGTAGTCAGGATATCGTACAGGAGCAGACC
GAACGAGTAAACGTCAGCTTGCTGGTTGTAAATAACGTTGCCACGAGCCACTTCTGGAGCACGGAAACCC
GGCGTACCTTCGCTTGTTTTAATGCCCATGCGGGAGGAGTACTGCGCAATACCATAGTCTGCAATCTTAG
CGATGATGGCAGCGTTCGGGTACAGAGTAAACAGCAGTACATTATGAGGTTTCAGGTCGCGATAAATGAT
CATTGCAGAATGAAGATAACGCAGGCCGTCAGCTACATGCAGAGCGATACGATGCTGCAGAGTACGGGTC
AGAGAAGCCTTGTCCTGCTGCAGCAGGCGGTCGAGAGAGCCCTTGGATGCCAGCTCCATCACCAGCATAC
GAGGACGGATGCCAGCGGCCAGCAGGGAGATGAGGCTCGGATGGTGCAGATGACACAGAACGACCAGTTC
CTGACGGAGCAGACGGAGCGAGGTGTGCTTGTTGAAGATCTTTACGGCGACTTCTTCGCCTTCATAAGCA
GCACGGTATACGGAGCCGAAAGAGCCGTCGCCGAGCAGGAATTCTGGAGCTTGTTCAAATTCGAGCTCAT
CGTTGTTGAGCATGATGTTTCCTTGGAAATAAAGGT
