>Addgene plasmid #40366 | pBACgus4x/cdc37/LRRK2 1867-2186_C2024S/C2025S | addgene partial sequence | sequence record 52945 | DSP2466For 5'-GAATTTCGTCGACAGATC-3'
TTCTATGAAAATAAAGAACTTTTATTATCCTCAGGTCTAGCTGGAATTCTTATCAGGTTTCAGGCTCGGG
CACACTGACATCCTTCTCATCGCCCGTCTTGGGAACAGCTTCCAGTAATGGGTCCCCAGGACCTGCCTCC
TCTCCCTCCTTGGCCTCGCTGGCCTTAGAGTTGGGGACCCAGAGGCCAGAGTCAATGCAGCGCTGCATGT
GGTACTTTGCGTCGGTGGGGTCCATCTTGCTGATGGCGTCCTGCAGCATCTGCACGTCCTTCACATCGAA
GCACTTCTGGAGTTCCTCAGGGAGGGACTCGTAGACCTCGACGGGGTCCAGGCCGCCGGGGCCGAGCCGC
TTCTTGCGCTCCTCCTCCTCGTACTCCTTCATGGCCTTCTCGATGCGCAGCTTGGCACGGCCCCGCACAC
GCTCCTTGAAGGCTTCCAGCTCGTCGTTGAAGCCCTCCATGTACTGGCGATCGGCTGTCTTAATCTTAGT
GAAGAACTGCCGGAAGCAGGCCCGGGGGTCCACCTTTAGGCTCTTGGCCAGCTCCAGGATAAATTGCATG
ACGATTGTCTGGTGGGCCACCTGCTCCATGAGTGCACATTTCTCCTCCACCTCTAGGTCAATGCACCAAA
TGACCAGGTAATTGGCTGTCTCCTCGCACACCAGGTGGACGTTGTCTGACAGGTACTTTTGGCTGTCATC
CCAGCGGCGAAGCATGCCAAAGTGCTTGATCTGTTTCTCGTATTTTTCCACGAAGGTCTTGTGTTTCTGC
TCCCTCACCTCCTCTGAGTCCTCCTCCGTCTTCTCGGGCTTGGTATTTACCATGCTCTTGCTGAAGCCGT
CTTTGCTGAGCGTGTCCACGTTCCAGGCATGCTCTTC
